Addgene plasmid #63193: pAV103
Purpose: (Empty Backbone) pRS403 backbone, contains an RFP flanked by BsaI sites with CAGT & TTTT overhangs for transcription unit (TU) assembly using yGG.
Depositing lab: Jef Boeke. Depositing organization: Johns Hopkins University and School of Medicine. Publication: Yeast Golden Gate (yGG) for the Efficient Assembly of S. cerevisiae Transcription Units. Agmon N, Mitchell LA, Cai Y, Ikushima S, Chuang J, Zheng A, Choi WJ, Martin JA, Caravelli K, Stracquadanio G, Boeke JD. ACS Synth Biol. 2015 Jul 17;4(7):853-9. doi: 10.1021/sb500372z. Epub 2015 Mar 23. PubMed 25756291.
Backbone
  Vector backbone: pRS403
  Backbone size (bp): 4400
  Modifications to backbone: BsaI and BsmBI sites removed from backbone, RFP cloned into the MCS, flanked by BsaI sites for cloning TUs using yGG assmebly
  Vector type: Yeast Expression, Worm Expression, Synthetic Biology
  Selectable markers: HIS3
Growth in bacteria
  Bacterial resistance: Ampicillin, 100 μg/mL
  Growth temperature: 37°C
  Growth strain: Top10
  Growth instructions: Grows as red/pink colonies
  Copy number: Unknown
Gene/Insert
  Cloning method: Restriction Enzyme
  Sequencing primers: 5′ M13F; 3′ M13R
Terms and licenses: Academic/Nonprofit Terms; Industry Terms: Not Available to Industry
How to cite: pAV103 was a gift from Jef Boeke (Addgene plasmid # 63193 ; http://n2t.net/addgene:63193 ; RRID:Addgene_63193)
