[The description below was written by a language model from this plasmid's Addgene catalogue record and pLannotate feature annotations shown in this document.]
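Description:
pAV103 is an empty acceptor vector for yeast Golden Gate (yGG) assembly of Saccharomyces cerevisiae transcription units, built on the pRS403 backbone. pRS403 is a yeast integrating vector, and consistent with this the feature table shows no yeast replication origin or centromere. Maintenance in yeast therefore depends on integration into the genome, with selection through the HIS3 auxotrophic marker expressed from its own promoter. In E. coli the plasmid replicates from a high-copy ColE1/pUC-type origin and is selected with ampicillin through the AmpR β-lactamase gene. An f1 origin, inherited from the pBluescript-derived backbone, is also present. The catalogue lists worm expression among the vector types, but nothing else in the record supports or explains that use.

The functional part is a bacterial mRFP1 cassette placed in the multiple cloning site, driven by a lac promoter with its operator and CAP binding site. It sits between residual MCS fragments and the T7 and T3 promoters, within the interrupted lacZα region. According to the record, this cassette is flanked by BsaI sites that generate CAGT and TTTT overhangs, and the native BsaI and BsmBI sites were removed from the backbone so that digestion cuts only at the intended positions. In a yGG reaction, BsaI releases the RFP cassette and the parts of a transcription unit are ligated in its place through the matching overhangs. The RFP therefore acts as a visual screen: colonies carrying the unmodified vector are red or pink, while those that have taken up an assembled unit lose the colour. As an empty backbone, the plasmid carries no yeast promoter, coding sequence or terminator of its own apart from the marker.
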