Features (pLannotate 1.2.2; 23 found; start..end, strand, type, name):
    108..157     +  misc_feature   bom (fragment): basis of mobility region from pBR322
    158..238     -  CDS            MRM1 (fragment): MRM1_YEAST - Also known as PET56 From Saccharomyces cerevisiae (strain ATCC 204508 / S288c) (Baker's yeast).
    288..474     +  promoter       HIS3 promoter: S. cerevisiae HIS3
    475..1134    +  CDS            HIS3: imidazoleglycerol-phosphate dehydratase, required for histidine biosynthesis; S. cerevisiae HIS3; yeast auxotrophic marker
   1342..1393    +  misc_feature   bom (fragment): basis of mobility region from pBR322
   1394..1849    -  rep_origin     f1 ori (sequence partly withheld): f1 bacteriophage origin of replication; arrow indicates direction of (+) strand synthesis
   1857..2012    -  CDS            lacZα (fragment): LacZα fragment of β-galactosidase; lacZ fragment
   2020..2038    +  promoter       T7 promoter: promoter for bacteriophage T7 RNA polymerase
   2047..2109    -  misc_feature   MCS (fragment): pBluescript multiple cloning site
   2167..2841    -  CDS            mRFP1: mRFP1 is a basic (constitutively fluorescent) red fluorescent protein published in 2002, derived from Discosoma sp.. It is reported to be a somewhat slowly-maturing monomer with low acid sensitivity.
   2877..2893    -  protein_bind   lac operator: The lac repressor binds to the lac operator to inhibit transcription in E. coli. This inhibition can be relieved by adding lactose or isopropyl-β-D-thiogalactopyranoside (IPTG). lac repressor encoded by lacI
   2901..2931    -  promoter       lac promoter: promoter for the E. coli lac operon
   2946..2967    -  protein_bind   CAP binding site: CAP binding activates transcription in the presence of cAMP. E. coli catabolite activator protein
   2980..3069    -  CDS            lacI (fragment): lac repressor; lacI; The lac repressor binds to the lac operator to inhibit transcription in E. coli. This inhibition can be relieved by adding lactose or isopropyl-β-D-thiogalactopyranoside (IPTG).
   3079..3122    -  misc_feature   MCS (fragment): pBluescript multiple cloning site
   3135..3153    -  promoter       T3 promoter: promoter for bacteriophage T3 RNA polymerase
   3198..3214    -  protein_bind   lac operator: The lac repressor binds to the lac operator to inhibit transcription in E. coli. This inhibition can be relieved by adding lactose or isopropyl-β-D-thiogalactopyranoside (IPTG). lac repressor encoded by lacI
   3222..3252    -  promoter       lac promoter: promoter for the E. coli lac operon
   3267..3288    -  protein_bind   CAP binding site: CAP binding activates transcription in the presence of cAMP. E. coli catabolite activator protein
   3301..3393    -  CDS            lacI (fragment): lac repressor; lacI; The lac repressor binds to the lac operator to inhibit transcription in E. coli. This inhibition can be relieved by adding lactose or isopropyl-β-D-thiogalactopyranoside (IPTG).
   3576..4164    -  rep_origin     ori: high-copy-number ColE1/pMB1/pBR322/pUC origin of replication
   4335..5195    -  CDS            AmpR: β-lactamase; bla; confers resistance to ampicillin, carbenicillin, and related antibiotics
   5196..5300    -  promoter       AmpR promoter: bla
>Addgene plasmid #63193 | pAV103 | depositor full sequence | sequence record 104872 | pAV103 sequence 5364 bps
AAAAATAGGCGTATCACGAGGCCCTTTGTCACAGCTTGTCTGTAAGCGGATGCCGGGAGCAGACAAGCCC
GTCAGGGCGCGTCAGCGGGTGTTGGCGGGTGTCGGGGCTGGCTTAACTATGCGGCATCAGAGCAGATTGT
ACTGAGAGTGCACCATAAATTCCCGTTTTAAGAGCTTGGTGAGCGCTAGGAGTCACTGCCAGGTATCGTT
TGAACACGGCATTAGTCAGGGAAGTCATAACACAGTCCTTTCCCGCAATTTTCTTTTTCTATTACTCTTG
GCCTCCTCTAGTACACTCTATATTTTTTTATGCCTCGGTAATGATTTTCATTTTTTTTTTTCCCCTAGCG
GATGACTCTTTTTTTTTCTTAGCGATTGGCATTATCACATAATGAATTATACATTATATAAAGTAATGTG
ATTTCTTCGAAGAATATACTAAAAAATGAGCAGGCAAGATAAACGAAGGCAAAGATGACAGAGCAGAAAG
CCCTAGTAAAGCGTATTACAAATGAAACCAAGATTCAGATTGCGATCTCTTTAAAGGGTGGTCCCCTAGC
GATAGAGCACTCGATCTTCCCAGAAAAAGAGGCAGAAGCAGTAGCAGAACAGGCCACACAATCGCAAGTG
ATTAACGTCCACACAGGTATAGGGTTTCTGGACCATATGATACATGCTCTGGCCAAGCATTCCGGCTGGT
CGCTAATCGTTGAGTGCATTGGTGACTTACACATAGACGACCATCACACCACTGAAGACTGCGGGATTGC
TCTCGGTCAAGCTTTTAAAGAGGCCCTACTGGCGCGTGGAGTAAAAAGGTTTGGATCAGGATTTGCGCCT
TTGGATGAGGCACTTTCCAGAGCGGTGGTAGATCTTTCGAACAGGCCGTACGCAGTTGTCGAACTTGGTT
TGCAAAGGGAGAAAGTAGGAGATCTCTCTTGCGAGATGATCCCGCATTTTCTTGAAAGCTTTGCAGAGGC
TAGCAGAATTACCCTCCACGTTGATTGTCTGCGAGGCAAGAATGATCATCACCGTAGTGAGAGTGCGTTC
AAGGCTCTTGCGGTTGCCATAAGAGAAGCCACCTCGCCCAATGGTACCAACGATGTTCCCTCCACCAAAG
GTGTTCTTATGTAGTGACACCGATTATTTAAAGCTGCAGCATACGATATATATACATGTGTATATATGTA
TACCTATGAATGTCAGTAAGTATGTATACGAACAGTATGATACTGAAGATGACAAGGTAATGCATCATTC
TATACGTGTCATTCTGAACGAGGCGCGCTTTCCTTTTTTCTTTTTGCTTTTTCTTTTTTTTTCTCTTGAA
CTCGACGGATCTATGCGGTGTGAAATACCGCACAGATGCGTAAGGAGAAAATACCGCATCAGGAAATTGT
AAACGTTAATATTTTGTTAAAATTCGCGTTAAATTTTTGTTAAATCAGCTCATTTTTTAACCAATAGGCC
GAAATCGGCAAAATCCCTTATAAATCAAAAGAATAGACCGAGATAGGGT
[37 nt withheld, positions 1520-1556]
AAAGAACGTGGACTCCAACGTCAAAGG
[49 nt withheld, positions 1584-1632]
T
[91 nt withheld, positions 1634-1724]
G
[124 nt withheld, positions 1726-1849]
CGCGCCATTCGCCATTCAGGCTGCGCAACTGTTGGGAAGGGCGATCGGTGCGGGCCTCTTCGCTATTACG
CCAGCTGGCGAAAGGGGGATGTGCTGCAAGGCGATTAAGTTGGGTAACGCCAGGGTTTTCCCAGTCACGA
CGTTGTAAAACGACGGCCAGTGAGCGCGCGTAATACGACTCACTATAGGGCGAATTGGGTACCGGGCCCC
CCCTCGAGGTCGACGGTATCGATAAGCTTGATATCGAATTCCTGCAGCCCCCAGTAGAGACCGCCTGGCT
CTAGTAGCGATCTACACTAGCACTATCAGCGTTATTAAGCACCGGTGGAGTGACGACCTTCAGCACGTTC
GTACTGTTCAACGATGGTGTAGTCTTCGTTGTGGGAGGTGATGTCCAGTTTGATGTCGGTTTTGTAAGCA
CCCGGCAGCTGAACCGGTTTTTTAGCCATGTAGGTGGTTTTAACTTCAGCGTCGTAGTGACCACCGTCTT
TCAGTTTCAGACGCATTTTGATTTCACCTTTCAGAGCACCGTCTTCCGGGTACATACGTTCGGTGGAAGC
TTCCCAACCCATGGTTTTTTTCTGCATAACCGGACCGTCGGACGGGAAGTTGGTACCACGCAGTTTAACT
TTGTAGATGAACTCACCGTCTTGCAGGGAGGAGTCCTGGGTAACGGTAACAACACCACCGTCTTCGAAGT
TCATAACACGTTCCCATTTGAAACCTTCCGGGAAGGACAGTTTCAGGTAGTCCGGGATGTCAGCCGGGTG
TTTAACGTAAGCTTTGGAACCGTACTGGAACTGCGGGGACAGGATGTCCCAAGCGAACGGCAGCGGACCA
CCTTTGGTAACTTTCAGTTTAGCGGTCTGGGTACCTTCGTACGGACGACCTTCACCTTCACCTTCGATTT
CGAACTCGTGACCGTTAACGGAACCTTCCATACGAACTTTGAAACGCATGAACTCTTTGATAACGTCTTC
GGAGGAAGCCATCTAGTATTTCTCCTCTTTCTCTAGTATGTGTGAAATTGTTATCCGCTCACAATTCCAC
ACAACATACGAGCCGGAAGCATAAAGTGTAAAGCCTGGGGTGCCTAATGAGTGAGCTAACTCACATTAAT
TGCGTTGCGCTCACTGCCCGCTTTCCAGTCGGGAAACCTGTCGTGCCAGCTGCATTAATGAATCGGCCAA
CGCGCGGGGAGAGGCGGTTTGCGTATTGGGTCTCATTTTGGGGATCCACTAGTTCTAGAGCGGCCGCCAC
CGCGGTGGAGCTCCAGCTTTTGTTCCCTTTAGTGAGGGTTAATTGCGCGCTTGGCGTAATCATGGTCATA
GCTGTTTCCTGTGTGAAATTGTTATCCGCTCACAATTCCACACAACATAGGAGCCGGAAGCATAAAGTGT
AAAGCCTGGGGTGCCTAATGAGTGAGGTAACTCACATTAATTGCGTTGCGCTCACTGCCCGCTTTCCAGT
CGGGAAACCTGTCGTGCCAGCTGCATTAATGAATCGGCCAACGCGCGGGGAGAGGCGGTTTGCGTATTGG
GCGCTCTTCCGCTTCCTCGCTCACTGACTCGCTGCGCTCGGTCGTTCGGCTGCGGCGAGCGGTATCAGCT
CACTCAAAGGCGGTAATACGGTTATCCACAGAATCAGGGGATAACGCAGGAAAGAACATGTGAGCAAAAG
GCCAGCAAAAGGCCAGGAACCGTAAAAAGGCCGCGTTGCTGGCGTTTTTCCATAGGCTCCGCCCCCCTGA
CGAGCATCACAAAAATCGACGCTCAAGTCAGAGGTGGCGAAACCCGACAGGACTATAAAGATACCAGGCG
TTTCCCCCTGGAAGCTCCCTCGTGCGCTCTCCTGTTCCGACCCTGCCGCTTACCGGATACCTGTCCGCCT
TTCTCCCTTCGGGAAGCGTGGCGCTTTCTCATAGCTCACGCTGTAGGTATCTCAGTTCGGTGTAGGTCGT
TCGCTCCAAGCTGGGCTGTGTGCACGAACCCCCCGTTCAGCCCGACCGCTGCGCCTTATCCGGTAACTAT
CGTCTTGAGTCCAACCCGGTAAGACACGACTTATCGCCACTGGCAGCAGCCACTGGTAACAGGATTAGCA
GAGCGAGGTATGTAGGCGGTGCTACAGAGTTCTTGAAGTGGTGGCCTAACTACGGCTACACTAGAAGGAC
AGTATTTGGTATCTGCGCTCTGCTGAAGCCAGTTACCTTCGGAAAAAGAGTTGGTAGCTCTTGATCCGGC
AAACAAACCACCGCTGGTAGCGGTGGTTTTTTTGTTTGCAAGCAGCAGATTACGCGCAGAAAAAAAGGAT
CTCAAGAAGATCCTTTGATCTTTTCTACGGGGTCTGACGCTCAGTGGAACGAAAACTCACGTTAAGGGAT
TTTGGTCATGAGATTATCAAAAAGGATCTTCACCTAGATCCTTTTAAATTAAAAATGAAGTTTTAAATCA
ATCTAAAGTATATATGAGTAAACTTGGTCTGACAGTTACCAATGCTTAATCAGTGAGGCACCTATCTCAG
CGATCTGTCTATTTCGTTCATCCATAGTTGCCTGACTCCCCGTCGTGTAGATAACTACGATACGGGAGGG
CTTACCATCTGGCCCCAGTGCTGCAATGATACCGCGAGATCCACGCTCACCGGCTCCAGATTTATCAGCA
ATAAACCAGCCAGCCGGAAGGGCCGAGCGCAGAAGTGGTCCTGCAACTTTATCCGCCTCCATCCAGTCTA
TTAATTGTTGCCGGGAAGCTAGAGTAAGTAGTTCGCCAGTTAATAGTTTGCGCAACGTTGTTGCCATTGC
TACAGGCATCGTGGTGTCACGCTCGTCGTTTGGTATGGCTTCATTCAGCTCCGGTTCCCAACGATCAAGG
CGAGTTACATGATCCCCCATGTTGTGCAAAAAAGCGGTTAGCTCCTTCGGTCCTCCGATCGTTGTCAGAA
GTAAGTTGGCCGCAGTGTTATCACTCATGGTTATGGCAGCACTGCATAATTCTCTTACTGTCATGCCATC
CGTAAGATGCTTTTCTGTGACTGGTGAGTACTCAACCAAGTCATTCTGAGAATAGTGTATGCGGCGACCG
AGTTGCTCTTGCCCGGCGTCAATACGGGATAATACCGCGCCACATAGCAGAACTTTAAAAGTGCTCATCA
TTGGAAAACGTTCTTCGGGGCGAAAACTCTCAAGGATCTTACCGCTGTTGAGATCCAGTTCGATGTAACC
CACTCGTGCACCCAACTGATCTTCAGCATCTTTTACTTTCACCAGCGTTTCTGGGTGAGCAAAAACAGGA
AGGCAAAATGCCGCAAAAAAGGGAATAAGGGCGACACGGAAATGTTGAATACTCATACTCTTCCTTTTTC
AATATTATTGAAGCATTTATCAGGGTTATTGTCTCATGAGCGGATACATATTTGAATGTATTTAGAAAAA
TAAACAAATAGGGGTTCCGCGCACATTTCCCCGAAAAGTGCCACCTGACGTCTAAGAAACCATTATTATC
ATGACATTAACCTAT
