>Addgene plasmid #63193 | pAV103 | addgene partial sequence | sequence record 107256 | M13-F20 5'-TGTAAAACGACGGCCAGT-3'
CCCCCTCGAGGTCGACGGTATCGATAAGCTTGATATCGAATTCCTGCAGCCCCCAGTAGAGACCGCCTGG
CTCTAGTAGCGATCTACACTAGCACTATCAGCGTTATTAAGCACCGGTGGAGTGACGACCTTCAGCACGT
TCGTACTGTTCAACGATGGTGTAGTCTTCGTTGTGGGAGGTGATGTCCAGTTTGATGTCGGTTTTGTAAG
CACCCGGCAGCTGAACCGGTTTTTTAGCCATGTAGGTGGTTTTAACTTCAGCGTCGTAGTGACCACCGTC
TTTCAGTTTCAGACGCATTTTGATTTCACCTTTCAGAGCACCGTCTTCCGGGTACATACGTTCGGTGGAA
GCTTCCCAACCCATGGTTTTTTTCTGCATAACCGGACCGTCGGACGGGAAGTTGGTACCACGCAGTTTAA
CTTTGTAGATGAACTCACCGTCTTGCAGGGAGGAGTCCTGGGTAACGGTAACAACACCACCGTCTTCGAA
GTTCATAACACGTTCCCATTTGAAACCTTCCGGGAAGGACAGTTTCAGGTAGTCCGGGATGTCAGCCGGG
TGTTTAACGTAAGCTTTGGAACCGTACTGGAACTGCGGGGACAGGATGTCCCAAGCGAACGGCAGCGGAC
CACCTTTGGTAACTTTCAGTTTAGCGGTCTGGGTACCTTCGTACGGACGACCTTCACCTTCACCTTCGAT
TTCGAACTCGTGACCGTTAACGGAACCTTCCATACGAACTTTGAAACGCATGAACTCTTTGATAACGTCT
TCGGAGGAAGCCATCTAGTATTTCTCCTCTTTCTCTAGTATGTGTGAAATTGTTATCCGCTCACAATTCC
ACACAACATACGAGCCGGAAGCATAAAGTGTAAAGCCTGG
