>Addgene plasmid #63193 | pAV103 | addgene partial sequence | sequence record 107758 | M13pUC-Fwd 5'-CCCAGTCACGACGTTGTAAAACG-3'
CGACTCACTATAGGGCGAATTGGGTACCGGGCCCCCCCTCGAGGTCGACGGTATCGATAAGCTTGATATC
GAATTCCTGCAGCCCCCAGTAGAGACCGCCTGGCTCTAGTAGCGATCTACACTAGCACTATCAGCGTTAT
TAAGCACCGGTGGAGTGACGACCTTCAGCACGTTCGTACTGTTCAACGATGGTGTAGTCTTCGTTGTGGG
AGGTGATGTCCAGTTTGATGTCGGTTTTGTAAGCACCCGGCAGCTGAACCGGTTTTTTAGCCATGTAGGT
GGTTTTAACTTCAGCGTCGTAGTGACCACCGTCTTTCAGTTTCAGACGCATTTTGATTTCACCTTTCAGA
GCACCGTCTTCCGGGTACATACGTTCGGTGGAAGCTTCCCAACCCATGGTTTTTTTCTGCATAACCGGAC
CGTCGGACGGGAAGTTGGTACCACGCAGTTTAACTTTGTAGATGAACTCACCGTCTTGCAGGGAGGAGTC
CTGGGTAACGGTAACAACACCACCGTCTTCGAAGTTCATAACACGTTCCCATTTGAAACCTTCCGGGAAG
GACAGTTTCAGGTAGTCCGGGATGTCAGCCGGGTGTTTAACGTAAGCTTTGGAACCGTACTGGAACTGCG
GGGACAGGATGTCCCAAGCGAACGGCAGCGGACCACCTTTGGTAACTTTCAGTTTAGCGGTCTGGGTACC
TTCGTACGGACGACCTTCACCTTCACCTTCGATTTCGAACTCGTGACCGTTAACGGAACCTTCCATACGA
ACTTTGAAACGCATGAACTCTTTGATAACGTCTTCGGAGGAAGCCATCTAGTATTTCTCCTCTTTCTCTA
GTATGTGTGAAATTGTTATCCGCTCACAATTCCACACAACATACGAGCCGGAAGCATA
